>Addgene plasmid #193072 | SFFV-mCh-GATA2-R293Q | addgene full sequence | sequence record 382428 | Addgene NGS Result
CGCCCAGTTCCGCCCATTCTCCGCCCCATGGCTGACTAATTTTTTTTATTTATGCAGAGGCCGAGGCCGC
CTCGGCCTCTGAGCTATTCCAGAAGTAGTGAGGAGGCTTTTTTGGAGGCCTAGGGACGTACCCAATTCGC
CCTATAGTGAGTCGTATTACGCGCGCTCACTGGCCGTCGTTTTACAACGTCGTGACTGGGAAAACCCTGG
CGTTACCCAACTTAATCGCCTTGCAGCACATCCCCCTTTCGCCAGCTGGCGTAATAGCGAAGAGGCCCGC
ACCGATCGCCCTTCCCAACAGTTGCGCAGCCTGAATGGCGAATGGG
[124 nt withheld, positions 327-450]
C
[91 nt withheld, positions 452-542]
A
[49 nt withheld, positions 544-592]
CCTTTGACGTTGGAGTCCACGTTCTTT
[37 nt withheld, positions 620-656]
ACCCTATCTCGGTCTATTCTTTTGATTTATAAGGGATTTTGCCGATTTCGGCCTATTGGTTAAAAAATGA
GCTGATTTAACAAAAATTTAACGCGAATTTTAACAAAATATTAACGCTTACAATTTAGGTGGCACTTTTC
GGGGAAATGTGCGCGGAACCCCTATTTGTTTATTTTTCTAAATACATTCAAATATGTATCCGCTCATGAG
ACAATAACCCTGATAAATGCTTCAATAATATTGAAAAAGGAAGAGTATGAGTATTCAACATTTCCGTGTC
GCCCTTATTCCCTTTTTTGCGGCATTTTGCCTTCCTGTTTTTGCTCACCCAGAAACGCTGGTGAAAGTAA
AAGATGCTGAAGATCAGTTGGGTGCACGAGTGGGTTACATCGAACTGGATCTCAACAGCGGTAAGATCCT
TGAGAGTTTTCGCCCCGAAGAACGTTTTCCAATGATGAGCACTTTTAAAGTTCTGCTATGTGGCGCGGTA
TTATCCCGTATTGACGCCGGGCAAGAGCAACTCGGTCGCCGCATACACTATTCTCAGAATGACTTGGTTG
AGTACTCACCAGTCACAGAAAAGCATCTTACGGATGGCATGACAGTAAGAGAATTATGCAGTGCTGCCAT
AACCATGAGTGATAACACTGCGGCCAACTTACTTCTGACAACGATCGGAGGACCGAAGGAGCTAACCGCT
TTTTTGCACAACATGGGGGATCATGTAACTCGCCTTGATCGTTGGGAACCGGAGCTGAATGAAGCCATAC
CAAACGACGAGCGTGACACCACGATGCCTGTAGCAATGGCAACAACGTTGCGCAAACTATTAACTGGCGA
ACTACTTACTCTAGCTTCCCGGCAACAATTAATAGACTGGATGGAGGCGGATAAAGTTGCAGGACCACTT
CTGCGCTCGGCCCTTCCGGCTGGCTGGTTTATTGCTGATAAATCTGGAGCCGGTGAGCGTGGGTCTCGCG
GTATCATTGCAGCACTGGGGCCAGATGGTAAGCCCTCCCGTATCGTAGTTATCTACACGACGGGGAGTCA
GGCAACTATGGATGAACGAAATAGACAGATCGCTGAGATAGGTGCCTCACTGATTAAGCATTGGTAACTG
TCAGACCAAGTTTACTCATATATACTTTAGATTGATTTAAAACTTCATTTTTAATTTAAAAGGATCTAGG
TGAAGATCCTTTTTGATAATCTCATGACCAAAATCCCTTAACGTGAGTTTTCGTTCCACTGAGCGTCAGA
CCCCGTAGAAAAGATCAAAGGATCTTCTTGAGATCCTTTTTTTCTGCGCGTAATCTGCTGCTTGCAAACA
AAAAAACCACCGCTACCAGCGGTGGTTTGTTTGCCGGATCAAGAGCTACCAACTCTTTTTCCGAAGGTAA
CTGGCTTCAGCAGAGCGCAGATACCAAATACTGTTCTTCTAGTGTAGCCGTAGTTAGGCCACCACTTCAA
GAACTCTGTAGCACCGCCTACATACCTCGCTCTGCTAATCCTGTTACCAGTGGCTGCTGCCAGTGGCGAT
AAGTCGTGTCTTACCGGGTTGGACTCAAGACGATAGTTACCGGATAAGGCGCAGCGGTCGGGCTGAACGG
GGGGTTCGTGCACACAGCCCAGCTTGGAGCGAACGACCTACACCGAACTGAGATACCTACAGCGTGAGCT
ATGAGAAAGCGCCACGCTTCCCGAAGGGAGAAAGGCGGACAGGTATCCGGTAAGCGGCAGGGTCGGAACA
GGAGAGCGCACGAGGGAGCTTCCAGGGGGAAACGCCTGGTATCTTTATAGTCCTGTCGGGTTTCGCCACC
TCTGACTTGAGCGTCGATTTTTGTGATGCTCGTCAGGGGGGCGGAGCCTATGGAAAAACGCCAGCAACGC
GGCCTTTTTACGGTTCCTGGCCTTTTGCTGGCCTTTTGCTCACATGTTCTTTCCTGCGTTATCCCCTGAT
TCTGTGGATAACCGTATTACCGCCTTTGAGTGAGCTGATACCGCTCGCCGCAGCCGAACGACCGAGCGCA
GCGAGTCAGTGAGCGAGGAAGCGGAAGAGCGCCCAATACGCAAACCGCCTCTCCCCGCGCGTTGGCCGAT
TCATTAATGCAGCTGGCACGACAGGTTTCCCGACTGGAAAGCGGGCAGTGAGCGCAACGCAATTAATGTG
AGTTAGCTCACTCATTAGGCACCCCAGGCTTTACACTTTATGCTTCCGGCTCGTATGTTGTGTGGAATTG
TGAGCGGATAACAATTTCACACAGGAAACAGCTATGACCATGATTACGCCAAGCGCGCAATTAACCCTCA
CTAAAGGGAACAAAAGCTGGAGCTGCAAGCTTAATGTAGTCTTATGCAATACTCTTGTAGTCTTGCAACA
TGGTAACGATGAGTTAGCAACATGCCTTACAAGGAGAGAAAAAGCACCGTGCATGCCGATTGGTGGAAGT
AAGGTGGTACGATCGTGCCTTATTAGGAAGGCAACAGACGGGTCTGACATGGATTGGACGAACCACTGAA
TTGCCGCATTGCAGAGATATTGTATTTAAGTGCCTAGCTCGATACATAAACGGGTCTCTCTGGTTAGACC
AGATCTGAGCCTGGGAGCTCTCTGGCTAACTAGGGAACCCACTGCTTAAGCCTCAATAAAGCTTGCCTTG
AGTGCTTCAAGTAGTGTGTGCCCGTCTGTTGTGTGACTCTGGTAACTAGAGATCCCTCAGACCCTTTTAG
TCAGTGTGGAAAATCTCTAGCAGTGGCGCCCGAACAGGGACTTGAAAGCGAAAGGGAAACCAGAGGAGCT
CTCTCGACGCAGGACTCGGCTTGCTGAAGCGCGCACGGCAAGAGGCGAGGGGCGGCGACTGGTGAGTACG
CCAAAAATTTTGACTAGCGGAGGCTAGAAGGAGAGAGATGGGTGCGAGAGCGTCAGTATTAAGCGGGGGA
GAATTAGATCGCGATGGGAAAAAATTCGGTTAAGGCCAGGGGGAAAGAAAAAATATAAATTAAAACATAT
AGTATGGGCAAGCAGGGAGCTAGAACGATTCGCAGTTAATCCTGGCCTGTTAGAAACATCAGAAGGCTGT
AGACAAATACTGGGACAGCTACAACCATCCCTTCAGACAGGATCAGAAGAACTTAGATCATTATATAATA
CAGTAGCAACCCTCTATTGTGTGCATCAAAGGATAGAGATAAAAGACACCAAGGAAGCTTTAGACAAGAT
AGAGGAAGAGCAAAACAAAAGTAAGACCACCGCACAGCAAGCGGCCGCTGATCTTCAGACCTGGAGGAGG
AGATATGAGGGACAATTGGAGAAGTGAATTATATAAATATAAAGTAGTAAAAATTGAACCATTAGGAGTA
GCACCCACCAAGGCAAAGAGAAGAGTGGTGCAGAGAGAAAAAAGAGCAGTGGGAATAGGAGCTTTGTTCC
TTGGGTTCTTGGGAGCAGCAGGAAGCACTATGGGCGCAGCGTCAATGACGCTGACGGTACAGGCCAGACA
ATTATTGTCTGGTATAGTGCAGCAGCAGAACAATTTGCTGAGGGCTATTGAGGCGCAACAGCATCTGTTG
CAACTCACAGTCTGGGGCATCAAGCAGCTCCAGGCAAGAATCCTGGCTGTGGAAAGATACCTAAAGGATC
AACAGCTCCTGGGGATTTGGGGTTGCTCTGGAAAACTCATTTGCACCACTGCTGTGCCTTGGAATGCTAG
TTGGAGTAATAAATCTCTGGAACAGATTTGGAATCACACGACCTGGATGGAGTGGGACAGAGAAATTAAC
AATTACACAAGCTTAATACACTCCTTAATTGAAGAATCGCAAAACCAGCAAGAAAAGAATGAACAAGAAT
TATTGGAATTAGATAAATGGGCAAGTTTGTGGAATTGGTTTAACATAACAAATTGGCTGTGGTATATAAA
ATTATTCATAATGATAGTAGGAGGCTTGGTAGGTTTAAGAATAGTTTTTGCTGTACTTTCTATAGTGAAT
AGAGTTAGGCAGGGATATTCACCATTATCGTTTCAGACCCACCTCCCAACCCCGAGGGGACCCGACAGGC
CCGAAGGAATAGAAGAAGAAGGTGGAGAGAGAGACAGAGACAGATCCATTCGATTAGTGAACGGATCTCG
ACGGTATCGGTTAACTTTTAAAAGAAAAGGGGGGATTGGGGGGTACAGTGCAGGGGAAAGAATAGTAGAC
ATAATAGCAACAGACATACAAACTAAAGAATTACAAAAACAAATTACAAAAATTCAAAATTTTATCGATC
ACGAGACTAGCCTCGAGCTGGCTGCAGTAACGCCATTTTGCAAGGCATGGAAAAATACCAAACCAAGAAT
AGAGAAGTTCAGATCAAGGGCGGGTACATGAAAATAGCTAACGTTGGGCCAAACAGGATATCTGCGGTGA
GCAGTTTCGGCCCCGGCCCGGGGCCAAGAACAGATGGTCACCGCAGTTTCGGCCCCGGCCCGAGGCCAAG
AACAGATGGTCCCCAGATATGGCCCAACCCTCAGCAGTTTCTTAAGACCCATCAGATGTTTCCAGGCTCC
CCCAAGGACCTGAAATGACCCTGCGCCTTATTTGAATTAACCAATCAGCCTGCTTCTCGCTTCTGTTCGC
GCGCTTCTGCTTCCCGAGCTCTATAAAAGAGCTCACAACCCCTCACTCGGCGCGCCAGTCCTCCGACAGA
CTGAGTCGGCCGGTCGAATCAAGCTTATCGATACCGTCGACGGATCCATGGTGAGCAAGGGCGAGGAGGT
CATCAAAGAGTTCATGCGCTTCAAGGTGCGCATGGAGGGCTCCATGAACGGCCACGAGTTCGAGATCGAG
GGCGAGGGCGAGGGCCGCCCCTACGAGGGCACCCAGACCGCCAAGCTGAAGGTGACCAAGGGCGGCCCCC
TGCCCTTCGCCTGGGACATCCTGTCCCCCCAGTTCATGTACGGCTCCAAGGCGTACGTGAAGCACCCCGC
CGACATCCCCGATTACAAGAAGCTGTCCTTCCCCGAGGGCTTCAAGTGGGAGCGCGTGATGAACTTCGAG
GACGGCGGTCTGGTGACCGTGACCCAGGACTCCTCCCTGCAGGACGGCACGCTGATCTACAAGGTGAAGA
TGCGCGGCACCAACTTCCCCCCCGACGGCCCCGTAATGCAGAAGAAGACCATGGGCTGGGAGGCCTCCAC
CGAGCGCCTGTACCCCCGCGACGGCGTGCTGAAGGGCGAGATCCACCAGGCCCTGAAGCTGAAGGACGGC
GGCCACTACCTGGTGGAGTTCAAGACCATCTACATGGCCAAGAAGCCCGTGCAACTGCCCGGCTACTACT
ACGTGGACACCAAGCTGGACATCACCTCCCACAACGAGGACTACACCATCGTGGAACAGTACGAGCGCTC
CGAGGGCCGCCACCACCTGTTCCTGTACGGCATGGACGAGCTGTACAAGGAGGTGGCGCCCGAGCAGCCG
CGCTGGATGGCGCACCCGGCCGTGCTGAATGCGCAGCACCCCGACTCACACCACCCGGGCCTGGCGCACA
ACTACATGGAACCCGCGCAGCTGCTGCCTCCAGACGAGGTGGACGTCTTCTTCAATCACCTCGACTCGCA
GGGCAACCCCTACTATGCCAACCCCGCTCACGCGCGGGCGCGCGTCTCCTACAGCCCCGCGCACGCCCGC
CTGACCGGAGGCCAGATGTGCCGCCCACACTTGTTGCACAGCCCGGGTTTGCCCTGGCTGGACGGGGGCA
AAGCAGCCCTCTCTGCCGCTGCGGCCCACCACCACAACCCCTGGACCGTGAGCCCCTTCTCCAAGACGCC
ACTGCACCCCTCAGCTGCTGGAGGCCCTGGAGGCCCACTCTCTGTGTACCCAGGGGCTGGGGGTGGGAGC
GGGGGAGGCAGCGGGAGCTCAGTGGCCTCCCTCACCCCTACAGCAGCCCACTCTGGCTCCCACCTTTTCG
GCTTCCCACCCACGCCACCCAAAGAAGTGTCTCCTGACCCTAGCACCACGGGGGCTGCGTCTCCAGCCTC
ATCTTCCGCGGGGGGTAGTGCAGCCCGAGGAGAGGACAAGGACGGCGTCAAGTACCAGGTGTCACTGACG
GAGAGCATGAAGATGGAAAGTGGCAGTCCCCTGCGCCCAGGCCTAGCTACTATGGGCACCCAGCCTGCTA
CACACCACCCCATCCCCACCTACCCCTCCTATGTGCCGGCGGCTGCCCACGACTACAGCAGCGGACTCTT
CCACCCCGGAGGCTTCCTGGGGGGACCGGCCTCCAGCTTCACCCCTAAGCAGCGCAGCAAGGCTCGTTCC
TGTTCAGAAGGCCAGGAGTGTGTCAACTGTGGGGCCACAGCCACCCCTCTCTGGCGGCGGGACGGCACCG
GCCACTACCTGTGCAATGCCTGTGGCCTCTACCACAAGATGAATGGGCAGAACCGACCACTCATCAAGCC
CAAGCGAAGACTGTCGGCCGCCAGAAGAGCCGGCACCTGTTGTGCAAATTGTCAGACGACAACCACCACC
TTATGGCGCCGAAACGCCAACGGGGACCCTGTCTGCAACGCCTGTGGCCTCTACTACAAGCTGCACAATG
TTAACAGGCCACTGACCATGAAGAAGGAAGGGATCCAGACTCGGAACCGGAAGATGTCCAACAAGTCCAA
GAAGAGCAAGAAAGGGGCGGAGTGCTTCGAGGAGCTGTCAAAGTGCATGCAGGAGAAGTCATCCCCCTTC
AGTGCAGCTGCCCTGGCTGGACACATGGCACCTGTGGGCCACCTCCCGCCCTTCAGCCACTCCGGACACA
TCCTGCCCACTCCGACGCCCATCCACCCCTCCTCCAGCCTCTCCTTCGGCCACCCCCACCCGTCCAGCAT
GGTGACCGCCATGGGCTAGGGATCCCCCGGGCTGCAGGAATTCGAGCATCTTACCGCCATTTATTCCCAT
ATTTGTTCTGTTTTTCTTGATTTGGGTATACATTTAAATGTTAATAAAACAAAATGGTGGGGCAATCATT
TACATTTTTAGGGATATGTAATTACTAGTTCAGGTGTATTGCCACAAGACAAACATGTTAAGAAACTTTC
CCGTTATTTACGCTCTGTTCCTGTTAATCAACCTCTGGATTACAAAATTTGTGAAAGATTGACTGATATT
CTTAACTATGTTGCTCCTTTTACGCTGTGTGGATATGCTGCTTTAATGCCTCTGTATCATGCTATTGCTT
CCCGTACGGCTTTCGTTTTCTCCTCCTTGTATAAATCCTGGTTGCTGTCTCTTTATGAGGAGTTGTGGCC
CGTTGTCCGTCAACGTGGCGTGGTGTGCTCTGTGTTTGCTGACGCAACCCCCACTGGCTGGGGCATTGCC
ACCACCTGTCAACTCCTTTCTGGGACTTTCGCTTTCCCCCTCCCGATCGCCACGGCAGAACTCATCGCCG
CCTGCCTTGCCCGCTGCTGGACAGGGGCTAGGTTGCTGGGCACTGATAATTCCGTGGTGTTGTCGGGGAA
GCTGACGTCCTTTGCAATTCGATATCAAGCTGTACCTTTAAGACCAATGACTTACAAGGCAGCTGTAGAT
CTTAGCCACTTTTTAAAAGAAAAGGGGGGACTGGAAGGGCTAATTCACTCCCAACGAAGACAAGATCTGC
TTTTTGCTTGTACTGGGTCTCTCTGGTTAGACCAGATCTGAGCCTGGGAGCTCTCTGGCTAACTAGGGAA
CCCACTGCTTAAGCCTCAATAAAGCTTGCCTTGAGTGCTTCAAGTAGTGTGTGCCCGTCTGTTGTGTGAC
TCTGGTAACTAGAGATCCCTCAGACCCTTTTAGTCAGTGTGGAAAATCTCTAGCAGTAGTAGTTCATGTC
ATCTTATTATTCAGTATTTATAACTTGCAAAGAAATGAATATCAGAGAGTGAGAGGAACTTGTTTATTGC
AGCTTATAATGGTTACAAATAAAGCAATAGCATCACAAATTTCACAAATAAAGCATTTTTTTCACTGCAT
TCTAGTTGTGGTTTGTCCAAACTCATCAATGTATCTTATCATGTCTGGCTCTAGCTATCCCGCCCCTAAC
TCCGCCCATCCCGCCCCTAACTC
Features (pLannotate 1.2.2; 30 found; start..end, strand, type, name):
    141..159     -  promoter       T7 promoter: promoter for bacteriophage T7 RNA polymerase
    167..322     +  CDS            lacZα (fragment): LacZα fragment of β-galactosidase; lacZ fragment
    327..755     +  rep_origin     f1 ori (sequence partly withheld): f1 bacteriophage origin of replication; arrow indicates direction of (+) strand synthesis
    808..912     +  promoter       AmpR promoter: bla
    913..1773    +  CDS            AmpR: β-lactamase; bla; confers resistance to ampicillin, carbenicillin, and related antibiotics
   1944..2532    +  rep_origin     ori: high-copy-number ColE1/pMB1/pBR322/pUC origin of replication
   2715..2807    +  CDS            lacI (fragment): lac repressor; lacI; The lac repressor binds to the lac operator to inhibit transcription in E. coli. This inhibition can be relieved by adding lactose or isopropyl-β-D-thiogalactopyranoside (IPTG).
   2820..2841    +  protein_bind   CAP binding site: CAP binding activates transcription in the presence of cAMP. E. coli catabolite activator protein
   2856..2886    +  promoter       lac promoter: promoter for the E. coli lac operon
   2894..2910    +  protein_bind   lac operator: The lac repressor binds to the lac operator to inhibit transcription in E. coli. This inhibition can be relieved by adding lactose or isopropyl-β-D-thiogalactopyranoside (IPTG). lac repressor encoded by lacI
   2955..2973    +  promoter       T3 promoter: promoter for bacteriophage T3 RNA polymerase
   3001..3227    +  promoter       RSV promoter: Rous sarcoma virus enhancer/promoter
   3228..3408    +  LTR            5' LTR (truncated): truncated 5' long terminal repeat (LTR) from HIV-1
   3455..3580    +  misc_feature   HIV-1 Ψ: packaging signal of human immunodeficiency virus type 1
   3564..3927    +  CDS            HIV-1 gag (fragment): gag protein from human immunodeficiency virus 1; gag
   4073..4306    +  misc_feature   RRE: The Rev response element (RRE) of HIV-1 allows for Rev-dependent mRNA export from the nucleus to the cytoplasm.
   4683..4783    +  CDS            Rev (fragment): human immunodeficiency virus 1 (HIV-1) Rev protein; rev; enhances nuclear export of unspliced and incompletely spliced viral mRNAs
   4802..4919    +  misc_feature   cPPT/CTS: central polypurine tract and central termination sequence of HIV-1
   4953..5354    +  promoter       SFFV promoter: spleen focus-forming virus long terminal repeat (LTR) promoter
   5364..5387    +  misc_feature   MCS (fragment): pBluescript multiple cloning site
   5394..6095    +  CDS            dTomato: dTomato is a basic (constitutively fluorescent) orange fluorescent protein published in 2004, derived from Discosoma sp.. It is reported to be a somewhat slowly-maturing dimer with low acid sensitivity.
   6096..7532    +  CDS            GATA2: GATA2_HUMAN - Experimental evidence at protein level: Swiss-Prot protein existence level 1. Transcriptional activator which regulates endothelin-1 gene expression in endothelial cells. Binds to the consensus sequence 5'- AGATAG-3'. From Homo sapiens (Human).
   7536..7561    +  misc_feature   MCS (fragment): pBluescript multiple cloning site
   7561..7620    +  CDS            S (fragment): HBSAG_WHV6 - Experimental evidence at transcript level: Swiss-Prot protein existence level 2. The middle envelope protein plays an important role in the budding of the virion. It is involved in the induction of budding in a nucleocapsid independent way. In this process the majority of envelope proteins bud to form subviral lipoprotein particles of 22 nm of diameter that do not contain a nucleocapsid (By similarity). From Woodchuck hepatitis B virus (isolate w64/pWS23) (WHV).
   7752..8155    +  misc_feature   WPRE: woodchuck hepatitis virus posttranscriptional regulatory element
   8157..8246    +  CDS            nef (fragment): NEF_HV1Z2 - Experimental evidence at protein level: Swiss-Prot protein existence level 1. Extracellular Nef protein targets CD4(+) T-lymphocytes for apoptosis by interacting with CXCR4 surface receptors. From Human immunodeficiency virus type 1 group M subtype D (isolate Z2/CDC-Z34) (HIV-1).
   8248..8481    +  LTR            3' LTR (ΔU3): self-inactivating 3' long terminal repeat (LTR) from HIV-1
   8553..8674    +  polyA_signal   SV40 poly(A) signal: SV40 polyadenylation signal
   8693..8714    +  rep_origin     SV40 ori (fragment): SV40 origin of replication
   8714..120     +  rep_origin     SV40 ori (across the origin): SV40 origin of replication
