[The description below was written by a language model from this plasmid's Addgene catalogue record and pLannotate feature annotations shown in this document.]
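Description:
SFFV-mCh-GATA2-R293Q is a third-generation-style, self-inactivating HIV-1 lentiviral transfer plasmid (about 8.7 kb) for constitutive expression of an mCherry–GATA2 fusion in mammalian cells. It is maintained in E. coli through a high-copy ColE1/pUC-type origin with ampicillin resistance (bla). The backbone also retains pBluescript-derived remnants, including an f1 origin, lacZα and lac promoter/operator fragments, and T7 and T3 promoters. The viral portion begins with an RSV enhancer/promoter fused to a truncated 5′ LTR, which drives production of the genomic RNA in packaging cells. This is followed by the Ψ packaging signal with a partial gag sequence, the Rev response element for Rev-dependent nuclear export, and the cPPT/CTS element. At the other end lie a ΔU3 3′ LTR, which inactivates LTR promoter activity after integration, and an SV40 polyadenylation signal with SV40 origin sequence.

The internal cassette uses the spleen focus-forming virus LTR promoter, which is commonly chosen for strong expression in haematopoietic cells. It drives a red fluorescent protein reading frame directly joined to the human GATA2 coding sequence, placing the fluorophore at the N-terminus. The automated annotation labels the fluorescent protein as dTomato, but the catalogue entry identifies it as mCherry; the two are related Discosoma-derived proteins, so this is probably a similarity-based call. GATA2 carries the R293Q substitution according to the record, though the feature table does not mark the mutation. A WPRE downstream enhances transcript stability and expression. No mammalian selection marker is annotated, so transduced cells would be identified by red fluorescence. The associated publication concerns GATA2 mitotic bookmarking in definitive haematopoiesis, which suggests the construct is used to visualise and test this mutant's behaviour in cells.
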