Addgene plasmid #193072: SFFV-mCh-GATA2-R293Q
Purpose: constitutive expression of mCherry fused to human Gata2 with mutation R293Q in mammalian cells
Depositing lab: Filipe Pereira. Depositing organization: Center for Neuroscience and Cell Biology, University of Coimbra. Publication: GATA2 mitotic bookmarking is required for definitive haematopoiesis. Silverio-Alves R, Kurochkin I, Rydstrom A, Vazquez Echegaray C, Haider J, Nicholls M, Rode C, Thelaus L, Lindgren AY, Ferreira AG, Brandao R, Larsson J, de Bruijn MFTR, Martin-Gonzalez J, Pereira CF. Nat Commun. 2023 Aug 14;14(1):4645. doi: 10.1038/s41467-023-40391-x. PubMed 37580379.
Backbone
  Vector backbone: SFFV
  Vector type: Mammalian Expression, Lentiviral
Growth in bacteria
  Bacterial resistance: Ampicillin, 100 μg/mL
  Growth temperature: 37°C
  Growth strain: NEB Stable
  Copy number: High Copy
Gene/Insert
  Gene/Insert name: mCh-GATA2-R293Q
  Species: H. sapiens (human)
  Promoter: SFFV
  Cloning method: Ligation Independent Cloning
  Sequencing primers: 5′ CTGCTTCCCGAGCTCTATAA
Terms and licenses: Academic/Nonprofit Terms; Industry Terms: Not Available to Industry
How to cite: SFFV-mCh-GATA2-R293Q was a gift from Filipe Pereira (Addgene plasmid # 193072 ; http://n2t.net/addgene:193072 ; RRID:Addgene_193072)
